Addgene plasmid #211860: pUPD2-HA-LRR-NEL-C (B3-B4)
Purpose: CDS for E3-DART ligase sequence in domestication vector
Depositing lab: Marcela Rojas-Pierce. Depositing organization: North Carolina State University. Publication: Rapid depletion of target proteins in plants by an inducible protein degradation system. Huang L, Rojas-Pierce M. Plant Cell. 2024 Mar 6:koae072. doi: 10.1093/plcell/koae072. PubMed 38446628.
Backbone
  Vector backbone: pUPD2
  Backbone manufacturer: Diego Orzaez Lab
  Backbone size w/o insert (bp): 2105
  Vector type: Synthetic Biology
Growth in bacteria
  Bacterial resistance: Chloramphenicol, 25 μg/mL
  Growth temperature: 37°C
  Growth strain: DH5alpha
  Copy number: High Copy
Gene/Insert
  Gene/Insert name: LRR-NEL
  Species: Salmonella typhimurium
  Tag / fusion protein: HA (N terminal on insert)
  Cloning method: Restriction Enzyme; 5′ cloning site BsmBI (destroyed during cloning); 3′ cloning site BsmBI (destroyed during cloning)
Terms and licenses: Academic/Nonprofit Terms; Industry Terms: Not Available to Industry
Depositor comments: Rojas-Pierce Lab plasmid pMRP1136
How to cite: pUPD2-HA-LRR-NEL-C (B3-B4) was a gift from Marcela Rojas-Pierce (Addgene plasmid # 211860 ; http://n2t.net/addgene:211860 ; RRID:Addgene_211860)
