[The description below was written by a language model from this plasmid's Addgene catalogue record and pLannotate feature annotations shown in this document.]
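Description:
pUPD2-HA-LRR-NEL-C (B3-B4) is a part-domestication (entry-level) plasmid built in pUPD2, the universal domestication vector of the GoldenBraid modular cloning system used largely for plant synthetic biology. It is a small, high-copy bacterial plasmid of about 3.75 kb that replicates from a ColE1/pUC-type origin and is selected with chloramphenicol through a cat gene driven by its native promoter and followed by the lambda t0 terminator. Additional bacterial terminators (including a his operon terminator) and BioBrick prefix and suffix remnants flank the cloning position, insulating the stored part from read-through transcription. The vector carries no promoter for expressing the insert; it serves only to hold a standardized part for later assembly.

The insert is a coding sequence from the Salmonella typhimurium effector SspH1, annotated as a fragment spanning roughly 1.6 kb and named for its leucine-rich repeat (LRR) and novel E3 ligase (NEL) domains. SspH1 is a bacterial E3 ubiquitin ligase that directs host proteins to proteasomal degradation. An HA epitope is fused at the N terminus; the annotation detects only a short match to the HA tag, consistent with a single copy rather than a triple tag. The part was inserted through BsmBI sites that were destroyed during cloning, and the "B3-B4" label indicates the grammar position it occupies as a CDS part in a transcriptional unit. According to the record, it supplies the ligase component of the E3-DART system, an inducible approach for rapid depletion of target proteins in plants, and is intended to be combined with promoter, terminator and other parts in downstream assemblies.
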