Features (pLannotate 1.2.2; 10 found; start..end, strand, type, name):
     25..51      +  CDS            3xHA (fragment): three tandem HA epitope tags
     49..1668    +  CDS            sspH1 (fragment) (sequence partly withheld): SSPH1_SALT1 - Experimental evidence at protein level: Swiss-Prot protein existence level 1. Effector proteins function to alter host cell physiology and promote bacterial survival in host tissues (PubMed:10564523, PubMed:18005683, PubMed:16611232, PubMed:24248594). This protein is an E3 ubiquitin-protein ligase that interferes with the host's ubiquitination pathway and targets host proteins for proteasomal degradation (PubMed:10564523, PubMed:18005683, PubMed:16611232, PubMed:24248594). Can ubiquitinate ubiquitin, giving rise to polyubiquitin chains (in vitro) (PubMed:18005683). Polyubiquitina
   1690..1709    +  misc_feature   BioBrick suffix: universal suffix for all parts
   1710..1767    +  terminator     his operon terminator: This putative transcriptin terminator from the E. coli his operon has a 2-bp deletion introduced during synthesis. Its efficiency has not been determined.
   1962..2550    -  rep_origin     ori: high-copy-number ColE1/pMB1/pBR322/pUC origin of replication
   2733..2827    -  terminator     lambda t0 terminator: transcription terminator from phage lambda
   2851..3507    -  CDS            cat: CAT_ECOLX - Experimental evidence at protein level: Swiss-Prot protein existence level 1. This enzyme is an effector of chloramphenicol resistance in bacteria. From Escherichia coli. This protein is used as a marker in many commonly used cloning vectors, such as pACYC184.
   3508..3605    -  promoter       cat promoter: promoter of the E. coli cat gene encoding chloramphenicol acetyltransferase
   3691..3734    -  terminator     bacterial terminator: putative bacterial transcription terminator
   3737..5       +  misc_feature   BioBrick prefix (across the origin): BioBrick prefix for parts that do not start with "ATG"
>Addgene plasmid #211860 | pUPD2-HA-LRR-NEL-C (B3-B4) | addgene full sequence | sequence record 417769 | Addgene NGS Result
TAGAGCGATGAGTGGTCTCGAATGTACCCATACGATGTTCCAGATTACGCTGAGTATGATGCTGTCTGGT
CAAAATGGGAAAGGGATGCACCAGCAGGAGAGTCACCTGGAAGAGCAGCAGTGGTTCAGGAAATGCGTGA
TTGCCTTAATAACGGAAATCCAGTGCTTAACGTGGGAGCTTCAGGTCTTACCACCCTTCCAGACCGTCTT
CCACCGCATATTACAACACTTGTTATTCCAGATAATAATCTCACCTCTTTGCCTGAGTTGCCAGAAGGAC
TTAGAGAGCTTGAGGTGTCTGGAAACCTTCAGCTTACATCTCTTCCATCTCTTCCGCAGGGTCTTCAGAA
GTTGTGGGCCTATAACAATTGGCTTGCCTCTCTTCCGACTTTGCCGCCAGGACTTGGGGATCTTGCTGTC
TCTAATAACCAGCTTACCTCTCTTCCGGAGATGCCGCCAGCACTTAGAGAGCTTAGGGTGTCTGGTAACA
ACCTTACCTCTCTTCCGGCTCTTCCGTCAGGACTTCAGAAGCTTTGGGCATATAACAATAGATTGACCTC
TTTGCCAGAGATGTCACCAGGTCTTCAGGAACTTGATGTCTCTCATAATCAGCTTACCAGATTGCCGCAA
TCTCTCACTGGTCTTTCTTCTGCTGCAAGAGTTTATCTTGACGGGAATCCACTTTCTGTTAGAACTCTTC
AGGCTCTTAGAGACATCATTGGACATTCAGGAATCAGGATACACTTCGATATGGCTGGGCCTTCTGTCCC
TAGAGAAGCCAGAGCACTTCACCTTGCTGTCGCTGACTGGCTTACTTCTGCAAGAGAGGGGGAAGCTGCC
CAGGCAGACAGATGGCAGGCTTTCGGACTTGAAGATAACGCCGCCGCCTTCTCTCTTGTCCTTGACAGAC
TTCGTGAGACTGAAAACTTCAAAAAAGACGCTGGATTTAAGGCACAGATATCATCTTGGCTTACACAACT
TGCTGAAGATGCTGCTCTTAGAGCAAAAACCTTTGCCATGGCAACAGAGGCAACATCAACCTGCGAGGAC
AGAGTCACACATGCCCTTCACCAGATGAATAACGTTCAACTTGTTCATAATGCAGAAAAAGGGGAATACG
ACAACAATCTCCAGGGGCTTGTTTCTACTGGGCGTGAGATGTTCAGACTTGCAACACTTGAACAGATTGC
CAGAGAAAAAGCCGGAACACTTGCTCTTGTCGATGACGTTGAGGTCTATCTTGCTTTCCAGAATAAGCTT
AAGGAATCACTTGAGCTTACCTCTGTGACTTCAGAAATGCGTTTCTTTGACGTTTCTGGAGTGACTGTTT
CAGACCTTCAGGCTGCTGAGCTTCAGGTGAAAACCGCTGAAAACTCTGGGTTCAGTAAATGGATACTTCA
GTGGGGGCCGCTTCACTCTGTGCTTGAAAGAAAA
[234 nt withheld, positions 1435-1668]
TTCGTGAGACCACTCATCGCGACTAGTAGCGGCCGCTGCAGTCCGGCAAAAAAGGGCAAGGTGTCACCAC
CCTGCCCTTTTTCTTTAAAACCGAAAAGATTACTTCGCGTTATGCAGGCTTCCTCGCTCACTGACTCGCT
GCGCTCGGTCGTTCGGCTGCGGCGAGCGGTATCAGCTCACTCAAAGGCGGTAATACGGTTATCCACAGAA
TCAGGGGATAACGCAGGAAAGAACATGTGAGCAAAAGGCCAGCAAAAGGCCAGGAACCGTAAAAAGGCCG
CGTTGCTGGCGTTTTTCCACAGGCTCCGCCCCCCTGACGAGCATCACAAAAATCGACGCTCAAGTCAGAG
GTGGCGAAACCCGACAGGACTATAAAGATACCAGGCGTTTCCCCCTGGAAGCTCCCTCGTGCGCTCTCCT
GTTCCGACCCTGCCGCTTACCGGATACCTGTCCGCCTTTCTCCCTTCGGGAAGCGTGGCGCTTTCTCATA
GCTCACGCTGTAGGTATCTCAGTTCGGTGTAGGTCGTTCGCTCCAAGCTGGGCTGTGTGCACGAACCCCC
CGTTCAGCCCGACCGCTGCGCCTTATCCGGTAACTATCGTCTTGAGTCCAACCCGGTAAGACACGACTTA
TCGCCACTGGCAGCAGCCACTGGTAACAGGATTAGCAGAGCGAGGTATGTAGGCGGTGCTACAGAGTTCT
TGAAGTGGTGGCCTAACTACGGCTACACTAGAAGAACAGTATTTGGTATCTGCGCTCTGCTGAAGCCAGT
TACCTTCGGAAAAAGAGTTGGTAGCTCTTGATCCGGCAAACAAACCACCGCTGGTAGCGGTGGTTTTTTT
GTTTGCAAGCAGCAGATTACGCGCAGAAAAAAAGGATCTCAAGAAGATCCTTTGATCTTTTCTACGGGGT
CTGACGCTCAGTGGAACGAAAACTCACGTTAAGGGATTTTGGTCATGAGATTATCAAAAAGGATCTTCAC
CTAGATCCTTTTAAATTAAAAATGAAGTTTTAAATCAATCTAAAGTATATATGAGTAAACTTGGTCTGAC
AGCTCGAGGCTTGGATTCTCACCAATAAAAAACGCCCGGCGGCAACCGAGCGTTCTGAACAAATCCAGAT
GGAGTTCTGAGGTCATTACTGGATCTATCAACAGGAGTCCAAGCGAGCTCGATATCAAATTACGCCCCGC
CCTGCCACTCGTCGCAGTACTGTTGTAATTCATTAAGCATTCTGCCGACATGGAAGCCATCACAAACGGC
ATGATGAACCTGAATCGCCAGCGGCATCAGCACCTTGTCGCCTTGCGTATAATATTTGCCCATGGTGAAA
ACGGGGGCGAAGAAGTTGTCCATATTGGCCACGTTTAAATCAAAACTGGTGAAACTCACCCAGGGATTGG
CTGATACGAAAAACATATTCTCAATAAACCCTTTAGGGAAATAGGCCAGGTTTTCACCGTAACACGCCAC
ATCTTGCGAATATATGTGTAGAAACTGCCGGAAATCGTCGTGGTATTCACTCCAGAGTGATGAAAACGTT
TCAGTTTGCTCATGGAAAACGGTGTAACAAGGGTGAACACTATCCCATATCACCAGCTCACCGTCTTTCA
TTGCCATACGAAATTCCGGATGAGCATTCATCAGGCGGGCAAGAATGTGAATAAAGGCCGGATAAAACTT
GTGCTTATTTTTCTTTACGGTCTTTAAAAAGGCCGTAATATCCAGCTGAACGGTCTGGTTATAGGTACAT
TGAGCAACTGACTGAAATGCCTCAAAATGTTCTTTACGATGCCATTGGGATATATCAACGGTGGTATATC
CAGTGATTTTTTTCTCCATTTTAGCTTCCTTAGCTCCTGAAAATCTCGATAACTCAAAAAATACGCCCGG
TAGTGATCTTATTTCATTATGGTGAAAGTTGGAACCTCTTACGTGCCCGATCAACTCGAGTGCCACCTGA
CGTCTAAGAAACCATTATTATCATGACATTAACCTATAAAAATAGGCGTATCACGAGGCAGAATTTCAGA
TAAAAAAAATCCTTAGCTTTCGCTAAGGATGATTTCTGGAATTCGCGGCCGCTTC
